>Addgene plasmid #250457 | pPR-1_2A_LN5T | addgene full sequence | sequence record 498461 | Addgene NGS Result
ACATCTCACTTCGATAAAATGCCAGAGAGGAATGTTGTTTCTTGGACCGCGATGATCTCTGGTTATGCAC
AGAACGGTAGGATAGACGAAGCAAGAGAACTCTTGTCTTCACGAAGTGGCTCTTCAGTGGACGAAAGGGC
CTCGTGATACGCCTATTTTTATAGGTTAATGTCATGATAATAATGGTTTCTTAGACGTCAGGTGGCACTT
TTCGGGGAAATGTGCGCGGAACCCCTATTTGTTTATTTTTCTAAATACATTCAAATATGTATCCGCTCAT
GAGACAATAACCCTGATAAATGCTTCAATAATATTGAAAAAGGAAGAGTATGGCTAAAATGAGAATATCA
CCGGAATTGAAAAAACTGATCGAAAAATACCGCTGCGTAAAAGATACGGAAGGAATGTCTCCTGCTAAGG
TATATAAGCTGGTGGGAGAAAATGAAAACCTATATTTAAAAATGACGGACAGCCGGTATAAAGGGACCAC
CTATGATGTGGAACGGGAAAAGGACATGATGCTATGGCTGGAAGGAAAGCTGCCTGTTCCAAAGGTCCTG
CACTTTGAACGGCATGATGGCTGGAGCAATCTGCTCATGAGTGAGGCCGATGGCGTCCTTTGCTCGGAAG
AGTATGAAGATGAACAAAGCCCTGAAAAGATTATCGAGCTGTATGCGGAGTGCATCAGGCTCTTTCACTC
CATCGACATATCGGATTGTCCCTATACGAATAGCTTAGACAGCCGCTTAGCCGAATTGGATTACTTACTG
AATAACGATCTGGCCGATGTGGATTGCGAAAACTGGGAAGAGGACACTCCATTTAAAGATCCGCGCGAGC
TGTATGATTTTTTAAAGACGGAAAAGCCCGAAGAGGAACTTGTCTTTTCCCACGGCGACCTGGGAGACAG
CAACATCTTTGTGAAAGATGGCAAAGTAAGTGGCTTTATTGATCTTGGGAGAAGCGGCAGGGCGGACAAG
TGGTATGACATTGCCTTCTGCGTCCGGTCGCTCAGGGAGGATATCGGGGAAGAACAGTATGTCGAGCTAT
TTTTTGACTTACTGGGGATCAAGCCTGATTGGGAGAAAATAAAATATTATATTTTACTGGATGAATTGTT
TTAGCTGTCAGACCAAGTTTACTCATATATACTTTAGATTGATTTAAAACTTCATTTTTAATTTAAAAGG
ATCTAGGTGAAGATCCTTTTTGATAATCTCATGACCAAAATCCCTTAACGTGAGTTTTCGTTCCACTGAG
CGTCAGACCCCGTAGAAAAGATCAAAGGATCTTCTTGAGATCCTTTTTTTCTGCGCGTAATCTGCTGCTT
GCAAACAAAAAAACCACCGCTACCAGCGGTGGTTTGTTTGCCGGATCAAGAGCTACCAACTCTTTTTCCG
AAGGTAACTGGCTTCAGCAGAGCGCAGATACCAAATACTGTTCTTCTAGTGTAGCCGTAGTTAGGCCACC
ACTTCAAGAACTCTGTAGCACCGCCTACATACCTCGCTCTGCTAATCCTGTTACCAGTGGCTGCTGCCAG
TGGCGATAAGTCGTGTCTTACCGGGTTGGACTCAAGACGATAGTTACCGGATAAGGCGCAGCGGTCGGGC
TGAACGGGGGGTTCGTGCACACAGCCCAGCTTGGAGCGAACGACCTACACCGAACTGAGATACCTACAGC
GTGAGCTATGAGAAAGCGCCACGCTTCCCGAAGGGAGAAAGGCGGACAGGTATCCGGTAAGCGGCAGGGT
CGGAACAGGAGAGCGCACGAGGGAGCTTCCAGGGGGAAACGCCTGGTATCTTTATAGTCCTGTCGGGTTT
CGCCACCTCTGACTTGAGCGTCGATTTTTGTGATGCTCGTCAGGGGGGCGGAGCCTATGGAAAAACGCCA
GCAACGCGGCCTTTTTACGGTTCCTGGCCTTTTGCTGGCCTTTTGCTCACATGTTCTTTCCTGCGTTATC
CCCTGATTCTGTGGATAACCGTATTACCGCCTTTGAGTGAGCTGATACCGCTCGCCGCAGCCGAACGACC
GAGCGCAGCGAGTCAGTGAGCGAGGAAGCGGAAGAGCGCCCAATACGCAAACCGCCTCTCCCCGCGCGTT
GGCCGATTCATTAATCACTCTGTGAAG
Features (pLannotate 1.2.2; 5 found; start..end, strand, type, name):
     10..132     +  CDS            PCMP-E50 (fragment): PP192_ARATH - Experimental evidence at transcript level: Swiss-Prot protein existence level 2. From Arabidopsis thaliana (Mouse-ear cress).
    225..329     +  promoter       AmpR promoter: bla
    330..1124    +  CDS            KanR: aminoglycoside phosphotransferase; aphA-3; confers resistance to kanamycin
   1295..1883    +  rep_origin     ori: high-copy-number ColE1/pMB1/pBR322/pUC origin of replication
   2066..2115    +  CDS            lacI (fragment): lac repressor; lacI; The lac repressor binds to the lac operator to inhibit transcription in E. coli. This inhibition can be relieved by adding lactose or isopropyl-β-D-thiogalactopyranoside (IPTG).
