[The description below was written by a language model from this plasmid's Addgene catalogue record and pLannotate feature annotations shown in this document.]
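Description:
pPR-1_2A_LN5T is a small (about 2.1 kb) synthetic-biology part plasmid built on the pAGM1311 backbone, a MoClo-style cloning vector used to hold low-level modules for Golden Gate assembly. It is propagated in E. coli as a high-copy plasmid from a ColE1/pUC-type origin. Selection is with kanamycin, through an aminoglycoside phosphotransferase gene driven by the bla (AmpR) promoter. A short annotated lacI fragment is most likely a backbone remnant with no functional role. No promoter, terminator or tag is annotated around the insert, as expected for a storage and donor plasmid rather than an expression vector.

The payload is the synthetic module 2A_LN5T, one of 42 plasmids in the GRASP toolkit for assembling synthetic pentatricopeptide repeat (sPPR) RNA-binding proteins. The feature table places a coding segment of roughly 120 nt near the start of the record. This segment was matched by similarity to a fragment of an Arabidopsis thaliana PCMP-E-class PPR protein. That match reflects the PPR-like nature of the designed sequence, since the insert is recorded as synthetic rather than plant-derived. PPR motifs each recognise a single RNA base, so combining modules in a defined order produces a protein with a chosen sequence specificity. According to the record, kit modules can be combined to give sPPR proteins of 9, 14 or 19 motifs that target any RNA sequence of matching length, with RNA editing as the intended application. The record does not explain the module name, so the assembly position and base specificity of this part are not stated, nor are the type IIS enzyme or overhangs used.
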