Addgene plasmid #250457: pPR-1_2A_LN5T
Purpose: GRASP module to assemble sPPR proteins for RNA editing: module 2A_LN5T
Depositing lab: Ian Small. Depositing organization: University of Western Australia. Publication: GRASP: a modular toolkit for building synthetic pentatricopeptide repeat RNA-binding proteins. Dennis M, Low SY, Viljoen A, Pullakhandam A, Colas des Francs-Small C, Campbell-Clause L, Bond CS, Small I, Kwok van der Giezen FM. Nucleic Acids Res. 2025 Oct 28;53(20):gkaf1169. doi: 10.1093/nar/gkaf1169. PubMed 41224122.
Backbone
  Vector backbone: pAGM1311
  Backbone manufacturer: Sylvestre Marillonnet
  Vector type: Synthetic Biology
Growth in bacteria
  Bacterial resistance: Kanamycin, 50 μg/mL
  Growth temperature: 37°C
  Growth strain: DH5alpha
  Copy number: High Copy
Gene/Insert
  Gene/Insert name: 2A_LN5T
  Species: Synthetic
  Cloning method: Golden Gate
Terms and licenses: Academic/Nonprofit Terms; Industry Terms: Not Available to Industry
Depositor comments: GRASP kit for MoClo assembly of sPPR proteins is a library of 42 plasmids which can be combined to assemble sPPR proteins with 9, 14, or 19 motifs to target any RNA sequence of the same length. See the original publication for more information, and find code for analysis and script for GRASP assembly at https://github.com/farleykvdg/GRASP.
How to cite: pPR-1_2A_LN5T was a gift from Ian Small (Addgene plasmid # 250457 ; http://n2t.net/addgene:250457 ; RRID:Addgene_250457)
