>Addgene plasmid #250457 | pPR-1_2A_LN5T | depositor partial sequence | sequence record 494179 | 2A_LN5T
CTTCGATAAAATGCCAGAGAGGAATGTTGTTTCTTGGACCGCGATGATCTCTGGTTATGCACAGAACGGT
AGGATAGACGAAGCAAGAGAACTC
